Addgene plasmid #72869: pRB37
Purpose: template for N-terminal Strep-8xHis-Strep-TEV site tag, constitutive Puromycin resistance
Depositing lab: Klaus Foerstemann. Depositing organization: Ludwig-Maximilians-Universitaet Muenchen (LMU). Publication: A Comprehensive Toolbox for Genome Editing in Cultured Drosophila melanogaster Cells. Kunzelmann S, Bottcher R, Schmidts I, Forstemann K. G3 (Bethesda). 2016 Jun 1;6(6):1777-85. doi: 10.1534/g3.116.028241. PubMed 27172193.
Backbone
  Vector backbone: pJet1.2
  Backbone size w/o insert (bp): 2974
  Total vector size (bp): 4557
  Modifications to backbone: contains a copia-Puromycin cassette, followed by the Drosophila mtnDE promoter, flanked by FRT-sites
  Vector type: Insect Expression
  Selectable markers: Puromycin
Growth in bacteria
  Bacterial resistance: Ampicillin, 100 μg/mL
  Growth temperature: 37°C
  Growth strain: DH5alpha
  Copy number: High Copy
Gene/Insert
  Gene/Insert name: Strep - His8 - Strep -TEV tag
  Species: Synthetic
  Insert size (bp): 129
  Cloning method: Restriction Enzyme; 5′ cloning site XhoI (not destroyed); 3′ cloning site SpeI (not destroyed)
  Sequencing primers: 5′ pJet fwd; 3′ pJet rev
Terms and licenses: Academic/Nonprofit Terms; Industry Terms: Not Available to Industry
Depositor comments: We observe rather poor growth of bacteria with the pJet1.2 backbone, resulting in low yields of the plasmid preps.
How to cite: pRB37 was a gift from Klaus Foerstemann (Addgene plasmid # 72869 ; http://n2t.net/addgene:72869 ; RRID:Addgene_72869)
