[The description below was written by a language model from this plasmid's Addgene catalogue record and pLannotate feature annotations shown in this document.]
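Description:
pRB37 is a 4,557 bp PCR-template plasmid built on the pJet1.2 cloning backbone, intended for tagging genes in cultured Drosophila melanogaster cells as part of a genome-editing toolbox. It is maintained in E. coli through a high-copy ColE1/pUC-type origin and an ampicillin resistance gene (β-lactamase with its own promoter). The annotation also shows the usual pJet1.2 remnants: a T7 promoter, a lac UV5 promoter with CAP binding site, a lacI fragment, and a fragment of the eco47IR lethal gene, which is interrupted by the cloned material. The depositor notes that bacteria carrying this backbone grow poorly and give low plasmid yields.

The payload has two parts. The first is a selection cassette in which the strong copia transposon promoter constitutively drives the pac gene (puromycin N-acetyltransferase), allowing puromycin selection of modified insect cells. According to the record this is followed by the Drosophila mtnDE (metallothionein) promoter. That promoter is not picked up in the feature table but would fall in the unannotated stretch between pac and the second FRT. The whole unit is flanked by minimal FRT sites, so FLP recombinase can excise the marker and promoter after selection.

The second part, immediately downstream, is a 129 bp synthetic tag cloned between XhoI and SpeI. It encodes Strep-tag II, an 8xHis stretch, a second Strep-tag II and a TEV protease cleavage site. The His segment is not annotated separately. This tag supports tandem affinity purification on Strep-Tactin and metal-chelate resins, with protease release of the tagged protein. The plasmid's stated purpose is to serve as a template for N-terminal tagging. The tagged gene would presumably be expressed from the mtnDE promoter until FLP-mediated excision removes the cassette, although the record does not say so.
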