Features (pLannotate 1.2.2; 15 found; start..end, strand, type, name):
    305..323     +  promoter       T7 promoter: promoter for bacteriophage T7 RNA polymerase
    372..404     -  protein_bind   FRT (minimal): supports FLP-mediated excision but not integration (Turan and Bode, 2011) FLP recombinase from the Saccharomyces cerevisiae 2μ plasmid
    420..672     +  promoter       copia promoter (fragment): strong promoter from the Drosophila transposable element copia (Sinclair et al., 1986)
    690..1286    +  CDS            pac: PUAC_STRAD - Protein predicted: Swiss-Prot protein existence level 4. Detoxification of puromycin. From Streptomyces alboniger.
   1738..1771    -  protein_bind   FRT (minimal): supports FLP-mediated excision but not integration (Turan and Bode, 2011) FLP recombinase from the Saccharomyces cerevisiae 2μ plasmid
   1796..1815    +  CDS            Strep-Tag II (fragment): peptide that binds Strep-Tactin®, an engineered form of streptavidin
   1856..1878    +  CDS            Strep-Tag II (fragment): peptide that binds Strep-Tactin®, an engineered form of streptavidin
   1892..1912    +  CDS            TEV site: tobacco etch virus (TEV) protease recognition and cleavage site
   1935..2336    -  CDS            eco47IR (fragment): T2E7_ECOLX - Protein predicted: Swiss-Prot protein existence level 4. Recognizes the double-stranded sequence GGWCC and cleaves after G-1. From Escherichia coli.
   2389..2419    -  promoter       lac UV5 promoter: E. coli lac promoter with an "up" mutation
   2434..2455    -  protein_bind   CAP binding site: CAP binding activates transcription in the presence of cAMP. E. coli catabolite activator protein
   2480..2563    -  CDS            lacI (fragment): lac repressor; lacI; The lac repressor binds to the lac operator to inhibit transcription in E. coli. This inhibition can be relieved by adding lactose or isopropyl-β-D-thiogalactopyranoside (IPTG).
   2746..3334    -  rep_origin     ori: high-copy-number ColE1/pMB1/pBR322/pUC origin of replication
   3505..4365    -  CDS            AmpR: β-lactamase; bla; confers resistance to ampicillin, carbenicillin, and related antibiotics
   4366..4470    -  promoter       AmpR promoter: bla
>Addgene plasmid #72869 | pRB37 | depositor full sequence | sequence record 136551 | pRB37 sequence 4557 bps
GCCCCTGCAGCCGAATTATATTATTTTTGCCAAATAATTTTTAACAAAAGCTCTGAAGTCTTCTTCATTT
AAATTCTTAGATGATACTTCATCTGGAAAATTGTCCCAATTAGTAGCATCACGCTGTGAGTAAGTTCTAA
ACCATTTTTTTATTGTTGTATTATCTCTAATCTTACTACTCGATGAGTTTTCGGTATTATCTCTATTTTT
AACTTGGAGCAGGTTCCATTCATTGTTTTTTTCATCATAGTGAATAAAATCAACTGCTTTAACACTTGTG
CCTGAACACCATATCCATCCGGCGTAATACGACTCACTATAGGGAGAGCGGCCGCCAGATCTTCCGGATG
GCTCGAGTTTTTCAGCAAGATAAGTTCCTATACTTTCTAGAGAATAGGAACTTCCATATGGGCGCGCCCT
GTTGGAATATACTATTCAACCTACAAAAATAACGTTAAACAACACTACTTTATATTTGATATGAATGGCC
ACACCTTTTATGCCATAAAACATATTGTAAGAGAATACCACTCTTTTTATTCCTTCTTTCCTTCTTGTAC
GTTTTTTGCTGTGAGTAGGTCGTGGTGCTGGTGTTGCAGTTGAAATAACTTAAAATATAAATCATAAAAC
TCAAACATAAACTTGACTATTTATTTATTTATTAAGAAAGGAGGTACCGGTGGCGCGCCATGACCGAGTA
CAAGCCTACAGTGCGACTGGCCACACGCGATGACGTTCCCAGAGCCGTTCGGACGTTGGCTGCCGCGTTT
GCGGACTATCCCGCAACTCGCCATACTGTGGACCCTGATCGCCACATCGAGAGGGTGACTGAGCTTCAGG
AGCTGTTCCTGACCAGGGTAGGGCTGGACATAGGCAAGGTCTGGGTGGCCGACGATGGAGCCGCTGTTGC
GGTGTGGACTACCCCAGAGAGCGTGGAAGCAGGGGCTGTCTTTGCCGAAATTGGGCCAAGGATGGCCGAA
CTGTCTGGGTCCCGTTTGGCTGCCCAACAGCAGATGGAAGGACTGCTTGCCCCACATCGACCCAAGGAGC
CTGCATGGTTCCTCGCTACCGTGGGTGTGAGCCCAGATCACCAGGGCAAAGGTCTGGGATCAGCCGTCGT
TCTGCCTGGCGTCGAGGCTGCTGAGAGAGCAGGAGTACCGGCATTCCTCGAAACCAGTGCTCCACGGAAC
CTCCCGTTCTACGAGAGACTGGGCTTTACGGTCACAGCCGATGTGGAAGTGCCCGAAGGCCCTAGAACCT
GGTGCATGACACGGAAACCCGGTGCATGAAAATTAAATATAAATAAAGCTATTAAAATAAATTACTATCT
AACATATGCCTAGGCTTGTTGATTTGTTTTTTGTTTATTTACTGCGGTAATTCCTAGTCTTAGAAGCTTA
TTGAACTTGTTGATGCCTTCTGGTTGGGAAATCCTCCTCTTTATACCCGATCCAGTCCAATCGAAACTGT
GGGCCGTGGTGCCCGATAAGATAAGAAAGCCGTGTGCAAGTCGATCGGCGTGCGCAAAAGCATAATGCTT
TTTCTGCCCGGCGATGATAAGCGATTTGCACACGCCCTGATAACAGGAATTGATTTTTTTGGTGCGCAAA
GCAGTGAAAGCTCTATAAGAATGCTGGACCGCCAGTCGACAATCATCAAACAGTGCTAGCTAACGGCTAA
GTGAATCAAGTTTATTTTAATATAATCAACAACAAAATATTTTAACACAAACCTAGGGAAGTTCCTATAC
TTTCTAGAGAATAGGAACTTCTAATCCAAAATGGGATCCAGCGCTTGGAGCCACCCGCAGTTCGAGAAAG
GTGGACATCACCACCATCACCATCATCACGGATCGTGGAGCCACCCGCAGTTCGAAAAAACCGGTGAATT
CGAAAACCTGTATTTTCAGGGCGAATTCGGTACCTCTCCAGCTGCTCCAAGCGGCGGTACTAGTATCTTT
CTAGAAGATCTCCTACAATATTCTCAGCTGCCATGGAAAATCGATGTTCTTCTTTTATTCTCTCAAGATT
TTCAGGCTGTATATTAAAACTTATATTAAGAACTATGCTAACCACCTCATCAGGAACCGTTGTAGGTGGC
GTGGGTTTTCTTGGCAATCGACTCTCATGAAAACTACGAGCTAAATATTCAATATGTTCCTCTTGACCAA
CTTTATTCTGCATTTTTTTTGAACGAGGTTTAGAGCAAGCTTCAGGAAACTGAGACAGGAATTTTATTAA
AAATTTAAATTTTGAAGAAAGTTCAGGGTTAATAGCATCCATTTTTTGCTTTGCAAGTTCCTCAGCATTC
TTAACAAAAGACGTCTCTTTTGACATGTTTAAAGTTTAAACCTCCTGTGTGAAATTATTATCCGCTCATA
ATTCCACACATTATACGAGCCGGAAGCATAAAGTGTAAAGCCTGGGGTGCCTAATGAGTGAGCTAACTCA
CATTAATTGCGTTGCGCTCACTGCCAATTGCTTTCCAGTCGGGAAACCTGTCGTGCCAGCTGCATTAATG
AATCGGCCAACGCGCGGGGAGAGGCGGTTTGCGTATTGGGCGCTCTTCCGCTTCCTCGCTCACTGACTCG
CTGCGCTCGGTCGTTCGGCTGCGGCGAGCGGTATCAGCTCACTCAAAGGCGGTAATACGGTTATCCACAG
AATCAGGGGATAACGCAGGAAAGAACATGTGAGCAAAAGGCCAGCAAAAGGCCAGGAACCGTAAAAAGGC
CGCGTTGCTGGCGTTTTTCCATAGGCTCCGCCCCCCTGACGAGCATCACAAAAATCGACGCTCAAGTCAG
AGGTGGCGAAACCCGACAGGACTATAAAGATACCAGGCGTTTCCCCCTGGAAGCTCCCTCGTGCGCTCTC
CTGTTCCGACCCTGCCGCTTACCGGATACCTGTCCGCCTTTCTCCCTTCGGGAAGCGTGGCGCTTTCTCA
TAGCTCACGCTGTAGGTATCTCAGTTCGGTGTAGGTCGTTCGCTCCAAGCTGGGCTGTGTGCACGAACCC
CCCGTTCAGCCCGACCGCTGCGCCTTATCCGGTAACTATCGTCTTGAGTCCAACCCGGTAAGACACGACT
TATCGCCACTGGCAGCAGCCACTGGTAACAGGATTAGCAGAGCGAGGTATGTAGGCGGTGCTACAGAGTT
CTTGAAGTGGTGGCCTAACTACGGCTACACTAGAAGGACAGTATTTGGTATCTGCGCTCTGCTGAAGCCA
GTTACCTTCGGAAAAAGAGTTGGTAGCTCTTGATCCGGCAAACAAACCACCGCTGGTAGCGGTGGTTTTT
TTGTTTGCAAGCAGCAGATTACGCGCAGAAAAAAAGGATCTCAAGAAGATCCTTTGATCTTTTCTACGGG
GTCTGACGCTCAGTGGAACGAAAACTCACGTTAAGGGATTTTGGTCATGAGATTATCAAAAAGGATCTTC
ACCTAGATCCTTTTAAATTAAAAATGAAGTTTTAAATCAATCTAAAGTATATATGAGTAAACTTGGTCTG
ACAGTTACCAATGCTTAATCAGTGAGGCACCTATCTCAGCGATCTGTCTATTTCGTTCATCCATAGTTGC
CTGACTCCCCGTCGTGTAGATAACTACGATACGGGAGGGCTTACCATCTGGCCCCAGTGCTGCAATGATA
CCGCGAGACCCACGCTCACCGGCTCCAGATTTATCAGCAATAAACCAGCCAGCCGGAAGGGCCGAGCGCA
GAAGTGGTCCTGCAACTTTATCCGCCTCCATCCAGTCTATTAATTGTTGCCGGGAAGCTAGAGTAAGTAG
TTCGCCAGTTAATAGTTTGCGCAACGTTGTTGCCATTGCTACAGGCATCGTGGTGTCACGCTCGTCGTTT
GGTATGGCTTCATTCAGCTCCGGTTCCCAACGATCAAGGCGAGTTACATGATCCCCCATGTTGTGCAAAA
AAGCGGTTAGCTCCTTCGGTCCTCCGATCGTTGTCAGAAGTAAGTTGGCCGCAGTGTTATCACTCATGGT
TATGGCAGCACTGCATAATTCTCTTACTGTCATGCCATCCGTAAGATGCTTTTCTGTGACTGGTGAGTAC
TCAACCAAGTCATTCTGAGAATAGTGTATGCGGCGACCGAGTTGCTCTTGCCCGGCGTCAATACGGGATA
ATACCGCGCCACATAGCAGAACTTTAAAAGTGCTCATCATTGGAAAACGTTCTTCGGGGCGAAAACTCTC
AAGGATCTTACCGCTGTTGAGATCCAGTTCGATGTAACCCACTCGTGCACCCAACTGATCTTCAGCATCT
TTTACTTTCACCAGCGTTTCTGGGTGAGCAAAAACAGGAAGGCAAAATGCCGCAAAAAAGGGAATAAGGG
CGACACGGAAATGTTGAATACTCATACTCTTCCTTTTTCAATATTATTGAAGCATTTATCAGGGTTATTG
TCTCATGAGCGGATACATATTTGAATGTATTTAGAAAAATAAACAAATAGGGGTTCCGCGCACATTTCCC
CGAAAAGTGCCACCTGACGTCTAAGAAACCATTATTATCATGACATTAACCTATAAAAATAGGCGTATCA
CGAGGCC
