>Addgene plasmid #72869 | pRB37 | addgene partial sequence | sequence record 139707 | T7 5'-TAATACGACTCACTATAGGG-3'
TTTTCAGCAAGATAAGTTCCTATACTTTCTAGAGAATAGGAACTTCCATATGGGCGCGCCCTGTTGGAAT
ATACTATTCAACCTACAAAAATAACGTTAAACAACACTACTTTATATTTGATATGAATGGCCACACCTTT
TATGCCATAAAACATATTGTAAGAGAATACCACTCTTTTTATTCCTTCTTTCCTTCTTGTACGTTTTTTG
CTGTGAGTAGGTCGTGGTGCTGGTGTTGCAGTTGAAATAACTTAAAATATAAATCATAAAACTCAAACAT
AAACTTGACTATTTATTTATTTATTAAGAAAGGAGGTACCGGTGGCGCGCCATGACCGAGTACAAGCCTA
CAGTGCGACTGGCCACACGCGATGACGTTCCCAGAGCCGTTCGGACGTTGGCTGCCGCGTTTGCGGACTA
TCCCGCAACTCGCCATACTGTGGACCCTGATCGCCACATCGAGAGGGTGACTGAGCTTCAGGAGCTGTTC
CTGACCAGGGTAGGGCTGGACATAGGCAAGGTCTGGGTGGCCGACGATGGAGCCGCTGTTGCGGTGTGGA
CTACCCCAGAGAGCGTGGAAGCAGGGGCTGTCTTTGCCGAAATTGGGCCAAGGATGGCCGAACTGTCTGG
GTCCCGTTTGGCTGCCCAACAGCAGATGGAAGGACTGCTTGCCCCACATCGACCCAAGGAGCCTGCATGG
TTCCTCGCTACCGTGGGTGTGAGCCCAGATCACCAGGGCAAAGGTCTGGGATCAGCCGTCGTTCTGCCTG
GCGTCGAGGCTGCTGAGAGAGCAGGAGTACCGGCATTCCTCGAAACCAGTGCTCCACGGAA
