>Addgene plasmid #72869 | pRB37 | addgene partial sequence | sequence record 139708 | pTac-F 5'-cggctcgtataatgtgtgga-3'
GTCAAAAGAGACGTCTTTTGTTAAGAATGCTGAGGAACTTGCAAAGCAAAAAATGGATGCTATTAACCCT
GAACTTTCTTCAAAATTTAAATTTTTAATAAAATTCCTGTCTCAGTTTCCTGAAGCTTGCTCTAAACCTC
GTTCAAAAAAAATGCAGAATAAAGTTGGTCAAGAGGAACATATTGAATATTTAGCTCGTAGTTTTCATGA
GAGTCGATTGCCAAGAAAACCCACGCCACCTACAACGGTTCCTGATGAGGTGGTTAGCATAGTTCTTAAT
ATAAGTTTTAATATACAGCCTGAAAATCTTGAGAGAATAAAAGAAGAACATCGATTTTCCATGGCAGCTG
AGAATATTGTAGGAGATCTTCTAGAAAGATACTAGTACCGCCGCTTGGAGCAGCTGGAGAGGTACCGAAT
TCGCCCTGAAAATACAGGTTTTCGAATTCACCGGTTTTTTCGAACTGCGGGTGGCTCCACGATCCGTGAT
GATGGTGATGGTGGTGATGTCCACCTTTCTCGAACTGCGGGTGGCTCCAAGCGCTGGATCCCATTTTGGA
TTAGAAGTTCCTATTCTCTAGAAAGTATAGGAACTTCCCTAGGTTTGTGTTAAAATATTTTGTTGTTGAT
TATATTAAAATAAACTTGATTCACTTAGCCGTTAGCTAGCACTGTTTGATGATTGTCGACTGGCGGTCCA
GCATTCTTATAGAGCTTTCACTGCTTTGCGCACCAAAAAAATCAATTCCTGTTATCAGGGCGTGTGCAAA
TCGCTT
